>Addgene plasmid #64114 | pLH-spsgRNA2 | addgene full sequence | sequence record 181138 | Addgene NGS Result
CGCCCAATACGCAAACCGCCTCTCCCCGCGCGTTGGCCGATTCATTAATGCAGCTGGCACGACAGGTTTC
CCGACTGGAAAGCGGGCAGTGAGCGCAACGCAATTAATGTGAGTTAGCTCACTCATTAGGCACCCCAGGC
TTTACACTTTATGCTTCCGGCTCGTATGTTGTGTGGAATTGTGAGCGGATAACAATTTCACACAGGAAAC
AGCTATGACCATGATTACGCCAAGCGCGCAATTAACCCTCACTAAAGGGAACAAAAGCTGGAGCTGCAAG
CTTAATGTAGTCTTATGCAATACTCTTGTAGTCTTGCAACATGGTAACGATGAGTTAGCAACATGCCTTA
CAAGGAGAGAAAAAGCACCGTGCATGCCGATTGGTGGAAGTAAGGTGGTACGATCGTGCCTTATTAGGAA
GGCAACAGACGGGTCTGACATGGATTGGACGAACCACTGAATTGCCGCATTGCAGAGATATTGTATTTAA
GTGCCTAGCTCGATACATAAACGGGTCTCTCTGGTTAGACCAGATCTGAGCCTGGGAGCTCTCTGGCTAA
CTAGGGAACCCACTGCTTAAGCCTCAATAAAGCTTGCCTTGAGTGCTTCAAGTAGTGTGTGCCCGTCTGT
TGTGTGACTCTGGTAACTAGAGATCCCTCAGACCCTTTTAGTCAGTGTGGAAAATCTCTAGCAGTGGCGC
CCGAACAGGGACTTGAAAGCGAAAGGGAAACCAGAGGAGCTCTCTCGACGCAGGACTCGGCTTGCTGAAG
CGCGCACGGCAAGAGGCGAGGGGCGGCGACTGGTGAGTACGCCAAAAATTTTGACTAGCGGAGGCTAGAA
GGAGAGAGATGGGTGCGAGAGCGTCAGTATTAAGCGGGGGAGAATTAGATCGCGATGGGAAAAAATTCGG
TTAAGGCCAGGGGGAAAGAAAAAATATAAATTAAAACATATAGTATGGGCAAGCAGGGAGCTAGAACGAT
TCGCAGTTAATCCTGGCCTGTTAGAAACATCAGAAGGCTGTAGACAAATACTGGGACAGCTACAACCATC
CCTTCAGACAGGATCAGAAGAACTTAGATCATTATATAATACAGTAGCAACCCTCTATTGTGTGCATCAA
AGGATAGAGATAAAAGACACCAAGGAAGCTTTAGACAAGATAGAGGAAGAGCAAAACAAAAGTAAGACCA
CCGCACAGCAAGCGGCCGCTGATCTTCAGACCTGGAGGAGGAGATATGAGGGACAATTGGAGAAGTGAAT
TATATAAATATAAAGTAGTAAAAATTGAACCATTAGGAGTAGCACCCACCAAGGCAAAGAGAAGAGTGGT
GCAGAGAGAAAAAAGAGCAGTGGGAATAGGAGCTTTGTTCCTTGGGTTCTTGGGAGCAGCAGGAAGCACT
ATGGGCGCAGCGTCAATGACGCTGACGGTACAGGCCAGACAATTATTGTCTGGTATAGTGCAGCAGCAGA
ACAATTTGCTGAGGGCTATTGAGGCGCAACAGCATCTGTTGCAACTCACAGTCTGGGGCATCAAGCAGCT
CCAGGCAAGAATCCTGGCTGTGGAAAGATACCTAAAGGATCAACAGCTCCTGGGGATTTGGGGTTGCTCT
GGAAAACTCATTTGCACCACTGCTGTGCCTTGGAATGCTAGTTGGAGTAATAAATCTCTGGAACAGATTT
GGAATCACACGACCTGGATGGAGTGGGACAGAGAAATTAACAATTACACAAGCTTAATACACTCCTTAAT
TGAAGAATCGCAAAACCAGCAAGAAAAGAATGAACAAGAATTATTGGAATTAGATAAATGGGCAAGTTTG
TGGAATTGGTTTAACATAACAAATTGGCTGTGGTATATAAAATTATTCATAATGATAGTAGGAGGCTTGG
TAGGTTTAAGAATAGTTTTTGCTGTACTTTCTATAGTGAATAGAGTTAGGCAGGGATATTCACCATTATC
GTTTCAGACCCACCTCCCAACCCCGAGGGGACCCGACAGGCCCGAAGGAATAGAAGAAGAAGGTGGAGAG
AGAGACAGAGACAGATCCATTCGATTAGTGAACGGATCTCGACGGTATCGATCACGAGACTAGCCTCGAG
CGGCCGCCCCCTTCACCGAGGGCCTATTTCCCATGATTCCTTCATATTTGCATATACGATACAAGGCTGT
TAGAGAGATAATTGGAATTAATTTGACTGTAAACACAAAGATATTAGTACAAAATACGTGACGTAGAAAG
TAATAATTTCTTGGGTAGTTTGCAGTTTTAAAATTATGTTTTAAAATGGACTATCATATGCTTACCGTAA
CTTGAAAGTATTTCGATTTCTTGGCTTTATATATCTTGTGGAAAGGACGAAACACCGGTGTCTTCGAGGC
TTACTAAAAGCCAGATAACAGTATGCGTATTTGCGCGCTGATTTTTGCGGTATAAGAATATATACTGATA
TGTATACCCGAAGTATGTCAAAAAGAGGTGTGCTATGAAGCAGCGTATTACAGTGACAGTTGACAGCGAC
AGCTATCAGTTGCTCAAGGCATATATGATGTCAATATCTCCGGTCTGGTAAGCACAACCATGCAGAATGA
AGCCCGTCGTCTGCGTGCCGAACGCTGGAAAGCGGAAAATCAGGAAGGGATGGCTGAGGTCGCCCGGTTT
ATTGAAATGAACGGCTCTTTTGCTGACGAGAACAGGGACTGGTGAAATGCAGTTTAAGGTTTACACCTAT
AAAAGAGAGAGCCGTTATCGTCTGTTTGTGGATGTACAGAGTGATATTATTGACACGCCCGGGCGACGGA
TGGTGATCCCCCTGGCCAGTGCACGTCTGCTGTCAGATAAAGTCTCCCGTGAACTTTACCCGGTGGTGCA
TATCGGGGATGAAAGCTGGCGCATGATGACCACCGATATGGCCAGTGTGCCGGTCTCCGTTATCGGGGAA
GAAGTGGCTGATCTCAGCCACCGCGAAAATGACATCAAAAACGCCATTAACCTGATGTTCTGGGGAATAT
AAACCCTGCAGGACGAAGACCCGTTTAAGAGCTATGCTGGAAACAGCATAGCAAGTTTAAATAAGGCTAG
TCCGTTATCAACTTGAAAAAGTGGCACCGAGTCGGTGCTTTTTTTGAATTCTCGACCTCGAGACAAATGG
CAGTATTCATCCACAATTTTAAAAGAAAAGGGGGGATTGGGGGGTACAGTGCAGGGGAAAGAATAGTAGA
CATAATAGCAACAGACATACAAACTAAAGAATTACAAAAACAAATTACAAAAATTCAAAATTTTCGGGTT
TATTACAGGGACAGCAGAGATCCACTTTGGCCGCGGCTCGAGGGGGTTGGGGTTGCGCCTTTTCCAAGGC
AGCCCTGGGTTTGCGCAGGGACGCGGCTGCTCTGGGCGTGGTTCCGGGAAACGCAGCGGCGCCGACCCTG
GGTCTCGCACATTCTTCACGTCCGTTCGCAGCGTCACCCGGATCTTCGCCGCTACCCTTGTGGGCCCCCC
GGCGACGCTTCCTGCTCCGCCCCTAAGTCGGGAAGGTTCCTTGCGGTTCGCGGCGTGCCGGACGTGACAA
ACGGAAGCCGCACGTCTCACTAGTACCCTCGCAGACGGACAGCGCCAGGGAGCAATGGCAGCGCGCCGAC
CGCGATGGGCTGTGGCCAATAGCGGCTGCTCAGCAGGGCGCGCCGAGAGCAGCGGCCGGGAAGGGGCGGT
GCGGGAGGCGGGGTGTGGGGCGGTAGTGTGGGCCCTGTTCCTGCCCGCGCGGTGTTCCGCATTCTGCAAG
CCTCCGGAGCGCACGTCGGCAGTCGGCTCCCTCGTTGACCGAATCACCGACCTCTCTCCCCAGGGGGATC
CACCGGATCAAGCTTGCCAGCTGGGGCGCCCTCTGGTAAGGTTGGGAAGCCCTGCAGATCTGATCCCGGG
GGGCAATGAGATATGAAAAAGCCTGAACTCACCGCGACGTCTGTCGAGAAGTTTCTGATCGAAAAGTTCG
ACAGCGTCTCCGACCTGATGCAGCTCTCGGAGGGCGAAGAATCTCGTGCTTTCAGCTTCGATGTAGGAGG
GCGTGGATATGTCCTGCGGGTAAATAGCTGCGCCGATGGTTTCTACAAAGATCGTTATGTTTATCGGCAC
TTTGCATCGGCCGCGCTCCCGATTCCGGAAGTGCTTGACATTGGGGAATTTAGCGAGAGCCTGACCTATT
GCATCTCCCGCCGTGCACAGGGTGTCACGTTGCAAGATCTGCCTGAAACCGAACTGCCCGCTGTTCTGCA
GCCGGTCGCGGAGGCCATGGATGCGATCGCTGCGGCCGATCTTAGCCAGACGAGCGGGTTCGGCCCATTC
GGACCGCAAGGAATCGGTCAATACACTACATGGCGTGATTTCATATGCGCGATTGCTGATCCCCATGTGT
ATCACTGGCAAACTGTGATGGACGACACCGTCAGTGCGTCCGTCGCGCAGGCTCTCGATGAGCTGATGCT
TTGGGCCGAGGACTGCCCCGAAGTCCGGCACCTCGTGCACGCGGATTTCGGCTCCAACAATGTCCTGACG
GACAATGGCCGCATAACAGCGGTCATTGACTGGAGCGAGGCGATGTTCGGGGATTCCCAATACGAGGTCG
CCAACATCTTCTTCTGGAGGCCGTGGTTGGCTTGTATGGAGCAGCAGACGCGCTACTTCGAGCGGAGGCA
TCCGGAGCTTGCAGGATCGCCGCGGCTCCGGGCGTATATGCTCCGCATTGGTCTTGACCAACTCTATCAG
AGCTTGGTTGACGGCAATTTCGATGATGCAGCTTGGGCGCAGGGTCGATGCGACGCAATCGTCCGATCCG
GAGCCGGGACTGTCGGGCGTACACAAATCGCCCGCAGAAGCGCGGCCGTCTGGACCGATGGCTGTGTAGA
AGTACTCGCCGATAGTGGAAACCGACGCCCCAGCACTCGTCCGAGGGCAAAGGAATAGAGTAGATGCCGA
CCGGGATCTATCGATACCGTCGACCTCGAGGGGGGGCCCGGTACCTTTAAGACCAATGACTTACAAGGCA
GCTGTAGATCTTAGCCACTTTTTAAAAGAAAAGGGGGGACTGGAAGGGCTAATTCACTCCCAACGAAGAA
AAGATCTGCTTTTTGCTTGTACTGGGTCTCTCTGGTTAGACCAGATCTGAGCCTGGGAGCTCTCTGGCTA
ACTAGGGAACCCACTGCTTAAGCCTCAATAAAGCTTGCCTTGAGTGCTTCAAGTAGTGTGTGCCCGTCTG
TTGTGTGACTCTGGTAACTAGAGATCCCTCAGACCCTTTTAGTCAGTGTGGAAAATCTCTAGCAGTAGTA
GTTCATGTCATCTTATTATTCAGTATTTATAACTTGCAAAGAAATGAATATCAGAGAGTGAGAGGAACTT
GTTTATTGCAGCTTATAATGGTTACAAATAAAGCAATAGCATCACAAATTTCACAAATAAAGCATTTTTT
TCACTGCATTCTAGTTGTGGTTTGTCCAAACTCATCAATGTATCTTATCATGTCTGGCTCTAGCTATCCC
GCCCCTAACTCCGCCCATCCCGCCCCTAACTCCGCCCAGTTCCGCCCATTCTCCGCCCCATGGCTGACTA
ATTTTTTTTATTTATGCAGAGGCCGAGGCCGCCTCGGCCTCTGAGCTATTCCAGAAGTAGTGAGGAGGCT
TTTTTGGAGGCCTAGGGACGTACCCAATTCGCCCTATAGTGAGTCGTATTACGCGCGCTCACTGGCCGTC
GTTTTACAACGTCGTGACTGGGAAAACCCTGGCGTTACCCAACTTAATCGCCTTGCAGCACATCCCCCTT
TCGCCAGCTGGCGTAATAGCGAAGAGGCCCGCACCGATCGCCCTTCCCAACAGTTGCGCAGCCTGAATGG
CGAATGGG
[124 nt withheld, positions 5889-6012]
C
[91 nt withheld, positions 6014-6104]
A
[49 nt withheld, positions 6106-6154]
CCTTTGACGTTGGAGTCCACGTTCTTT
[37 nt withheld, positions 6182-6218]
ACCCTATCTCGGTCTATTCTTTTGATTTATAAGGGATTTTGCCGATTTCGGCCTATTGGTTAAAAAATGA
GCTGATTTAACAAAAATTTAACGCGAATTTTAACAAAATATTAACGCTTACAATTTAGGTGGCACTTTTC
GGGGAAATGTGCGCGGAACCCCTATTTGTTTATTTTTCTAAATACATTCAAATATGTATCCGCTCATGAG
ACAATAACCCTGATAAATGCTTCAATAATATTGAAAAAGGAAGAGTATGAGTATTCAACATTTCCGTGTC
GCCCTTATTCCCTTTTTTGCGGCATTTTGCCTTCCTGTTTTTGCTCACCCAGAAACGCTGGTGAAAGTAA
AAGATGCTGAAGATCAGTTGGGTGCACGAGTGGGTTACATCGAACTGGATCTCAACAGCGGTAAGATCCT
TGAGAGTTTTCGCCCCGAAGAACGTTTTCCAATGATGAGCACTTTTAAAGTTCTGCTATGTGGCGCGGTA
TTATCCCGTATTGACGCCGGGCAAGAGCAACTCGGTCGCCGCATACACTATTCTCAGAATGACTTGGTTG
AGTACTCACCAGTCACAGAAAAGCATCTTACGGATGGCATGACAGTAAGAGAATTATGCAGTGCTGCCAT
AACCATGAGTGATAACACTGCGGCCAACTTACTTCTGACAACGATCGGAGGACCGAAGGAGCTAACCGCT
TTTTTGCACAACATGGGGGATCATGTAACTCGCCTTGATCGTTGGGAACCGGAGCTGAATGAAGCCATAC
CAAACGACGAGCGTGACACCACGATGCCTGTAGCAATGGCAACAACGTTGCGCAAACTATTAACTGGCGA
ACTACTTACTCTAGCTTCCCGGCAACAATTAATAGACTGGATGGAGGCGGATAAAGTTGCAGGACCACTT
CTGCGCTCGGCCCTTCCGGCTGGCTGGTTTATTGCTGATAAATCTGGAGCCGGTGAGCGTGGGTCTCGCG
GTATCATTGCAGCACTGGGGCCAGATGGTAAGCCCTCCCGTATCGTAGTTATCTACACGACGGGGAGTCA
GGCAACTATGGATGAACGAAATAGACAGATCGCTGAGATAGGTGCCTCACTGATTAAGCATTGGTAACTG
TCAGACCAAGTTTACTCATATATACTTTAGATTGATTTAAAACTTCATTTTTAATTTAAAAGGATCTAGG
TGAAGATCCTTTTTGATAATCTCATGACCAAAATCCCTTAACGTGAGTTTTCGTTCCACTGAGCGTCAGA
CCCCGTAGAAAAGATCAAAGGATCTTCTTGAGATCCTTTTTTTCTGCGCGTAATCTGCTGCTTGCAAACA
AAAAAACCACCGCTACCAGCGGTGGTTTGTTTGCCGGATCAAGAGCTACCAACTCTTTTTCCGAAGGTAA
CTGGCTTCAGCAGAGCGCAGATACCAAATACTGTTCTTCTAGTGTAGCCGTAGTTAGGCCACCACTTCAA
GAACTCTGTAGCACCGCCTACATACCTCGCTCTGCTAATCCTGTTACCAGTGGCTGCTGCCAGTGGCGAT
AAGTCGTGTCTTACCGGGTTGGACTCAAGACGATAGTTACCGGATAAGGCGCAGCGGTCGGGCTGAACGG
GGGGTTCGTGCACACAGCCCAGCTTGGAGCGAACGACCTACACCGAACTGAGATACCTACAGCGTGAGCT
ATGAGAAAGCGCCACGCTTCCCGAAGGGAGAAAGGCGGACAGGTATCCGGTAAGCGGCAGGGTCGGAACA
GGAGAGCGCACGAGGGAGCTTCCAGGGGGAAACGCCTGGTATCTTTATAGTCCTGTCGGGTTTCGCCACC
TCTGACTTGAGCGTCGATTTTTGTGATGCTCGTCAGGGGGGCGGAGCCTATGGAAAAACGCCAGCAACGC
GGCCTTTTTACGGTTCCTGGCCTTTTGCTGGCCTTTTGCTCACATGTTCTTTCCTGCGTTATCCCCTGAT
TCTGTGGATAACCGTATTACCGCCTTTGAGTGAGCTGATACCGCTCGCCGCAGCCGAACGACCGAGCGCA
GCGAGTCAGTGAGCGAGGAAGCGGAAGAG
Features (pLannotate 1.2.2; 30 found; start..end, strand, type, name):
    105..126     +  protein_bind   CAP binding site: CAP binding activates transcription in the presence of cAMP. E. coli catabolite activator protein
    141..171     +  promoter       lac promoter: promoter for the E. coli lac operon
    179..195     +  protein_bind   lac operator: The lac repressor binds to the lac operator to inhibit transcription in E. coli. This inhibition can be relieved by adding lactose or isopropyl-β-D-thiogalactopyranoside (IPTG). lac repressor encoded by lacI
    240..258     +  promoter       T3 promoter: promoter for bacteriophage T3 RNA polymerase
    286..512     +  promoter       RSV promoter: Rous sarcoma virus enhancer/promoter
    513..693     +  LTR            5' LTR (truncated): truncated 5' long terminal repeat (LTR) from HIV-1
    740..865     +  misc_feature   HIV-1 Ψ: packaging signal of human immunodeficiency virus type 1
    849..1212    +  CDS            HIV-1 gag (fragment): gag protein from human immunodeficiency virus 1; gag
   1358..1591    +  misc_feature   RRE: The Rev response element (RRE) of HIV-1 allows for Rev-dependent mRNA export from the nucleus to the cytoplasm.
   1968..2068    +  CDS            Rev (fragment): human immunodeficiency virus 1 (HIV-1) Rev protein; rev; enhances nuclear export of unspliced and incompletely spliced viral mRNAs
   2118..2358    +  promoter       U6 promoter: RNA polymerase III promoter for human U6 snRNA
   2378..2453    +  intron         PDK intron (fragment): pdk; modified pyruvate orthophosphate dikinase intron from Flaveria trinervia 3.0
   2544..2702    +  CDS            ccdA (fragment): CCDA_ECO57 - Also known as H, letA. Experimental evidence at protein level: Swiss-Prot protein existence level 1. Antitoxin component of a type II toxin-antitoxin (TA) system which inhibits the post-segregational killing (PSK) of plasmid-free cells, also referred to as a plasmid addiction system. Binds to and blocks the activity of CcdB; will also remove bound CcdB protein from the CcdB-GyrA complex by forming a CcdA-CcdB complex, a process termed rejuvenation. Functions as a transcriptional corepressor for the ccdAB operon, repression also requires CcdB (By similarity). From Escherichia coli
   2707..3009    +  CDS            ccdB: CCDB_ECOLI - Also known as G, letB, letD. Experimental evidence at protein level: Swiss-Prot protein existence level 1. Toxic component of a type II toxin-antitoxin (TA) system, functioning in plasmid maintainence. Responsible for the post- segregational killing (PSK) of plasmid-free cells, also referred to as a plasmid addiction system. Half-life of over 2 hours. Cell killing by CcdB is accompanied by filamentation, defects in chromosome and plasmid segregation, defects in cell division, formation of anucleate cells, decreased DNA synthesis and plasmid loss. Interferes with the activity of DN
   3051..3118    +  misc_RNA       tracrRNA (fragment): trans-activating CRISPR RNA for the Streptococcus pyogenes CRISPR/Cas9 system
   3167..3284    +  misc_feature   cPPT/CTS: central polypurine tract and central termination sequence of HIV-1
   3333..3843    +  promoter       hPGK promoter: human phosphoglycerate kinase 1 promoter
   3933..4955    +  CDS            hph: KHYB_ECOLX - Experimental evidence at protein level: Swiss-Prot protein existence level 1. The aminoglycoside phosphotransferases achieve inactivation of their antibiotic substrates by phosphorylation. Only phosphorylates hygromycin and closely related compounds such as demethyl analogs and destomycin. From Escherichia coli.
   4979..5015    +  misc_feature   MCS (fragment): pBluescript multiple cloning site
   5011..5148    +  CDS            nef (fragment): NEF_HV1LA - Experimental evidence at protein level: Swiss-Prot protein existence level 1. Extracellular Nef protein targets CD4(+) T-lymphocytes for apoptosis by interacting with CXCR4 surface receptors. From Human immunodeficiency virus type 1 group M subtype B (isolate Lai) (HIV-1).
   5134..5314    +  LTR            5' LTR (truncated): truncated 5' long terminal repeat (LTR) from HIV-1
   5386..5507    +  polyA_signal   SV40 poly(A) signal: SV40 polyadenylation signal
   5547..5682    +  rep_origin     SV40 ori: SV40 origin of replication
   5703..5721    -  promoter       T7 promoter: promoter for bacteriophage T7 RNA polymerase
   5729..5884    +  CDS            lacZα (fragment): LacZα fragment of β-galactosidase; lacZ fragment
   5889..6317    +  rep_origin     f1 ori (sequence partly withheld): f1 bacteriophage origin of replication; arrow indicates direction of (+) strand synthesis
   6370..6474    +  promoter       AmpR promoter: bla
   6475..7335    +  CDS            AmpR: β-lactamase; bla; confers resistance to ampicillin, carbenicillin, and related antibiotics
   7506..8094    +  rep_origin     ori: high-copy-number ColE1/pMB1/pBR322/pUC origin of replication
   8277..92      +  CDS            lacI (fragment) (across the origin): lac repressor; lacI; The lac repressor binds to the lac operator to inhibit transcription in E. coli. This inhibition can be relieved by adding lactose or isopropyl-β-D-thiogalactopyranoside (IPTG).
