[The description below was written by a language model from this plasmid's Addgene catalogue record and pLannotate feature annotations shown in this document.]
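Description:
pLH-spsgRNA2 is a lentiviral CRISPR guide RNA expression vector built on the pLKO.1 backbone, about 8.3 kb in total, intended for delivering a Streptococcus pyogenes-type single guide RNA into mammalian cells. In bacteria it is maintained through a high-copy ColE1/pUC origin and ampicillin resistance (bla), and an f1 origin is also present. The transfer cassette has the usual third-generation arrangement: an RSV promoter driving a truncated HIV-1 5' LTR, the Ψ packaging signal with a gag fragment, the Rev response element, a cPPT/CTS element, and a truncated downstream LTR followed by an SV40 polyadenylation signal and SV40 origin. These elements allow the RNA genome to be packaged when helper functions are supplied in trans and then integrated into target cells.

The payload is a human U6 (RNA polymerase III) promoter followed by a stuffer carrying a ccdA fragment and an intact ccdB toxin gene, and then the Sp sgRNA2 scaffold, which the annotation partly recognises as S. pyogenes tracrRNA. This layout suggests that the ccdB cassette occupies the position where a target-specific spacer would be cloned, giving negative selection against uncut parental plasmid. It also explains why the empty vector is propagated in a ccdB-tolerant strain. The record does not spell out the spacer cloning scheme. It lists only SbfI and EcoRI as the sites flanking the insert. Downstream, a human PGK promoter drives hph, conferring hygromycin resistance for selecting transduced cells. No Cas9 is encoded, so a Cas9 or dCas9 protein must come from another construct. The associated work concerns multicolor CRISPR labeling of chromosomal loci in human cells, which is consistent with using this vector to supply guides for imaging genomic sites.
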