Addgene plasmid #64114: pLH-spsgRNA2
Purpose: Vector for expression of Sp sgRNA2 in mammalian cells
Depositing lab: Thoru Pederson. Depositing organization: University of Massachusetts, Worcester. Publication: Multicolor CRISPR labeling of chromosomal loci in human cells. Ma H, Naseri A, Reyes-Gutierrez P, Wolfe SA, Zhang S, Pederson T. Proc Natl Acad Sci U S A. 2015 Mar 10;112(10):3002-7. doi: 10.1073/pnas.1420024112. Epub 2015 Feb 23. PubMed 25713381.
Backbone
  Vector backbone: pLKO.1
  Backbone size w/o insert (bp): 8000
  Total vector size (bp): 8277
  Vector type: Mammalian Expression, Lentiviral, CRISPR
  Selectable markers: Hygromycin
Growth in bacteria
  Bacterial resistance: Ampicillin, 100 μg/mL
  Growth temperature: 37°C
  Growth strain: ccdB Survival
  Copy number: High Copy
Gene/Insert
  Gene/Insert name: Sp sgRNA2
  gRNA/shRNA sequence: gtttaagagctatgctggaaacagcatagcaagtttaaataaggctagtccgttatcaacttgaaaaagtggcaccgagtcggtgc
  Species: Synthetic
  Promoter: U6
  Cloning method: Restriction Enzyme; 5′ cloning site SbfI (not destroyed); 3′ cloning site EcoRI (not destroyed)
  Sequencing primers: 5′ cccttcaccgagggcctatttccc; 3′ CTATTCTTTCCCCTGCACTGTACCC
Terms and licenses: Academic/Nonprofit Terms; Industry Terms: Not Available to Industry
How to cite: pLH-spsgRNA2 was a gift from Thoru Pederson (Addgene plasmid # 64114 ; http://n2t.net/addgene:64114 ; RRID:Addgene_64114)
