>Addgene plasmid #64114 | pLH-spsgRNA2 | addgene partial sequence | sequence record 110538 | pLJM1-3 5'-GACGTGAAGAATGTGCGAGA-3'
CGTCCCTGCGCAAACCCAGGGCTGCCTTGGAAAAGGCGCAACCCCAACCCCCTCGAGCCGCGGCCAAAGT
GGATCTCTGCTGTCCCTGTAATAAACCCGAAAATTTTGAATTTTTGTAATTTGTTTTTGTAATTCTTTAG
TTTGTATGTCTGTTGCTATTATGTCTACTATTCTTTCCCCTGCACTGTACCCCCCAATCCCCCCTTTTCT
TTTAAAATTGTGGATGAATACTGCCATTTGTCTCGAGGTCGAGAATTCAAAAAAAGCACCGACTCGGTGC
CACTTTTTCAAGTTGATAACGGACTAGCCTTATTTAAACTTGCTATGCTGTTTCCAGCATAGCTCTTAAA
CGGGTCTTCGTCCTGCAGGGTTTATATTCCCCAGAACATCAGGTTAATGGCGTTTTTGATGTCATTTTCG
CGGTGGCTGAGATCAGCCACTTCTTCCCCGATAACGGAGACCGGCACACTGGCCATATCGGTGGTCATCA
TGCGCCAGCTTTCATCCCCGATATGCACCACCGGGTAAAGTTCACGGGAGACTTTATCTGACAGCAGACG
TGCACTGGCCAGGGGGATCACCATCCGTCGCCCGGGCGTGTCAATAATATCACTCTGTACATCCACAAAC
AGACGATAACGGCTCTCTCTTTTATAGGTGTAAACCTTAAACTGCATTTCACCAGTCCCTGTTCTCGTCA
GCAAAAGAGCCGTTCATTTCAATAAACCGGGCGACCTCAGCCATCCCTTCCTGATTTTCCGCTTTCCAGC
GTTCGGCACGCAGACGACGGGCTTCATT
